Addgene plasmid #188003: GBH-R-cmlc2BFP.3
Purpose: Cloning vector for conditional, intronic, targeted integration of a genebreak cassette optimized for zebrafish
Depositing lab: Karl Clark. Depositing organization: Mayo Foundation for Medical Education and Research.
Backbone
  Vector backbone: pKTol2-SE
  Backbone manufacturer: K.Clark
  Backbone size w/o insert (bp): 7200
  Vector type: Targetable insertional mutagen and reporter system
Growth in bacteria
  Bacterial resistance: Kanamycin, 50 μg/mL
  Growth temperature: 37°C
  Growth strain: DH5alpha
  Copy number: High Copy
Gene/Insert
  Gene/Insert name: Targeted mRFP protein trap; secondary marker cmlc2 BFP
  Species: D. rerio (zebrafish)
  Promoter: Endogenuous Promoter; cmlc2 promotor
  Cloning method: Restriction Enzyme; 5′ cloning site BfuaI (unknown if destroyed); 3′ cloning site BspQI (unknown if destroyed)
  Sequencing primers: 5′ SEQ-pk-F1: TGTATTACTGTTTATGTAAGCAGACA; 3′ SEQ-pk-R1: AGCGAGTCAGTGAGCGA
Terms and licenses: Academic/Nonprofit Terms; Industry Terms: Not Available to Industry
Depositor comments: This plasmid is designed to have homology domains cloned into the 5' end and 3' end. Bfuai is used to clone in the 5' homology domain, while BspQi is used to clone in the 3' homology domain.
How to cite: GBH-R-cmlc2BFP.3 was a gift from Karl Clark (Addgene plasmid # 188003 ; http://n2t.net/addgene:188003 ; RRID:Addgene_188003)
