[The description below was written by a language model from this plasmid's Addgene catalogue record and pLannotate feature annotations shown in this document.]
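Description:
GBH-R-cmlc2BFP.3 is a cloning vector built on the pKTol2-SE backbone for making targeted, conditional gene-break alleles in zebrafish. It is propagated in E. coli as a high-copy plasmid, with a ColE1/pUC-type origin and a kanamycin resistance gene (KanR). The sequenced record is about 7.2 kb. The plasmid is not a finished targeting construct. Users add locus-specific homology domains at two type IIS restriction sites, with BfuAI taking the 5′ homology domain and BspQI the 3′ one, so that the cassette can be directed into an intron of a chosen gene. A lac promoter/operator and lacZα fragment with T3 and T7 promoters lie just upstream of the cassette. They appear to be remnants of a pBluescript-type cloning region, though the record does not say whether they have a role.

The payload sits between two loxP sites in the same orientation. It begins with an mRFP1 coding sequence that has no promoter of its own. As a protein trap, it depends on the endogenous promoter of the targeted gene, so red fluorescence reports expression of the trapped locus while the cassette disrupts the normal transcript. The splice elements this would require are not annotated in the feature table. Downstream is a secondary marker, TagBFP, followed by a bGH polyadenylation signal. The catalogue lists it as driven by the heart-specific cmlc2 promoter, which is also not annotated, and it gives blue cardiac fluorescence for identifying carriers of the integration. Two reverse-strand SV40 poly(A) segments precede the second loxP. The flanking loxP sites should allow Cre-mediated excision of the cassette, which matches the "conditional" design. A φC31 attB site lies just outside the floxed region, but the record does not explain its purpose.
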