Features (pLannotate 1.2.2; 23 found; start..end, strand, type, name):
    457..475     -  promoter       T7 Φ3.8 promoter (fragment): weak promoter for bacteriophage T7 RNA polymerase
    532..553     +  protein_bind   CAP binding site: CAP binding activates transcription in the presence of cAMP. E. coli catabolite activator protein
    568..598     +  promoter       lac promoter: promoter for the E. coli lac operon
    606..622     +  protein_bind   lac operator: The lac repressor binds to the lac operator to inhibit transcription in E. coli. This inhibition can be relieved by adding lactose or isopropyl-β-D-thiogalactopyranoside (IPTG). lac repressor encoded by lacI
    667..685     +  promoter       T3 promoter: promoter for bacteriophage T3 RNA polymerase
    701..724     +  misc_feature   MCS (fragment): pBluescript multiple cloning site
    733..751     -  promoter       T7 promoter: promoter for bacteriophage T7 RNA polymerase
    759..914     +  CDS            lacZα (fragment): LacZα fragment of β-galactosidase; lacZ fragment
    989..1022    +  protein_bind   loxP: Cre-mediated recombination occurs in the 8-bp core sequence (GCATACAT). Cre recombinase
   1198..1872    +  CDS            mRFP1: monomeric derivative of DsRed (Campbell et al., 2002) mammalian codon-optimized
   2533..2549    -  promoter       LEU2 promoter (fragment): S. cerevisiae LEU2
   3660..4358    +  CDS            TagBFP: TagBFP is a basic (constitutively fluorescent) blue fluorescent protein published in 2008, derived from Entacmaea quadricolor. It is reported to be a very rapidly-maturing monomer with very low acid sensitivity.
   4371..4595    +  polyA_signal   bGH poly(A) signal: bovine growth hormone polyadenylation signal
   4599..4616    +  promoter       SV40 promoter (fragment): SV40 enhancer and early promoter
   4665..4746    -  polyA_signal   SV40 poly(A) signal: SV40 polyadenylation signal
   4769..4836    -  CDS            large T antigen (fragment): large T antigen from SV40 (simian virus 40)
   4870..4951    -  polyA_signal   SV40 poly(A) signal: SV40 polyadenylation signal
   4974..5041    -  CDS            large T antigen (fragment): large T antigen from SV40 (simian virus 40)
   5100..5133    +  protein_bind   loxP: Cre-mediated recombination occurs in the 8-bp core sequence (GCATACAT). Cre recombinase
   5175..5208    -  protein_bind   attB: minimal attB site for the φC31 integrase (Groth et al., 2000) phage φC31 integrase
   5388..5406    +  promoter       T7 promoter: promoter for bacteriophage T7 RNA polymerase
   5693..6502    +  CDS            KanR: aminoglycoside phosphotransferase; aph(3')-Ia; confers resistance to kanamycin in bacteria or G418 (Geneticin®) in eukaryotes
   6645..70      +  rep_origin     ori (across the origin): high-copy-number ColE1/pMB1/pBR322/pUC origin of replication
>Addgene plasmid #188003 | GBH-R-cmlc2BFP.3 | addgene full sequence | sequence record 381117 | Addgene NGS Result
CGGGTTTCGCCACCTCTGACTTGAGCGTCGATTTTTGTGATGCTCGTCAGGGGGGCGGAGCCTATGGAAA
AACGCCAGCAACGCGGCCTTTTTACGGTTCCTGGCCTTTTGCTGGCCTTTTGCTCACATGTTCTTTCCTG
CGTTATCCCCTGATTCTGTGGATAACCGTATTACCGCCTTTGAGTGAGCTGATACCGCTCGCCGCAGCCG
AACGACCGAGCGCAGCGAGTCAGTGAGCGAGGAAGCGGAACAGATTTAAATGGTACCGAGCAGAGGTGTA
AAAAGTACTCAAAAATTTTACTCAAGTGAAAGTACAAGTACTTAGGGAAAATTTTACTCAATTAAAAGTA
AAAGTATCTGGCTAGAATCTTACTTGAGTAAAAGTAAAAAAGTACTCCATTAAAATTGTACTTGAGTATT
AAGGAAGTAAAAGTAAAAGCAAGAAAGAAAACTAGAGTGGTCTCCCTTTAGTGAGGGTCAATTGATGGGA
GGCGTTCGGGCCACAGCGGACACGCAGGTGCGCAACGCAATTAATGTGAGTTAGCTCACTCATTAGGCAC
CCCAGGCTTTACACTTTATGCTTCCGGCTCGTATGTTGTGTGGAATTGTGAGCGGATAACAATTTCACAC
AGGAAACAGCTATGACCATGATTACGCCAAGCGCGCAATTAACCCTCACTAAAGGGAACAAAAGCTGGAG
GACCTCGAGGGGGGGCCCGGTACCCAATTCGCCCTATAGTGAGTCGTATTACGCGCGCTCACTGGCCGTC
GTTTTACAACGTCGTGACTGGGAAAACCCTGGCGTTACCCAACTTAATCGCCTTGCAGCACATCCCCCTT
TCGCCAGCTGGCGTAATAGCGAAGAGGCCCGCACCGATCGCCCTTCCCAACAGTTGCGCAGCCTGAATGG
CGAATGGACCTGCCACACTTCCTTGCTAGACAATGGGCCCATAACTTTAAATAATGCCAATTATTTAAAG
TTACTATCATAACTTCGTATAGCATACATTATACGAAGTTATACCTAGGCTTACCACCCACTAGCGGTCA
GACTGCAGATTGCAGCACGAAACAGGAAGCTGACTCCACATGGTCACATGCTCACTGAAGTGTTGACTTC
CCTGACAGCTGTGCACTTTCTAAACCGGTTTTCTCATTCATTTACAGCAGCCGGAATTCACCCGGGTACC
GGAAGGTGCCTCCTCCGAGGACGTCATCAAGGAGTTCATGCGCTTCAAGGTGCGCATGGAGGGCTCCGTG
AACGGCCACGAGTTCGAGATCGAGGGCGAGGGCGAGGGCCGCCCCTACGAGGGCACCCAGACCGCCAAGC
TGAAGGTGACCAAGGGCGGCCCCCTGCCCTTCGCCTGGGACATCCTGTCCCCTCAGTTCCAGTACGGCTC
CAAGGCCTACGTGAAGCACCCCGCCGACATCCCCGACTACTTGAAGCTGTCCTTCCCCGAGGGCTTCAAG
TGGGAGCGCGTGATGAACTTCGAGGACGGCGGCGTGGTGACCGTGACCCAGGACTCCTCCCTGCAGGACG
GCGAGTTCATCTACAAGGTGAAGCTGCGCGGCACCAACTTCCCCTCCGACGGCCCCGTAATGCAGAAGAA
GACCATGGGCTGGGAGGCCTCCACCGAGCGGATGTACCCCGAGGACGGCGCCCTGAAGGGCGAGATCAAG
ATGAGGCTGAAGCTGAAGGACGGCGGCCACTACGACGCCGAGGTCAAGACCACCTACATGGCCAAGAAGC
CCGTGCAGCTGCCCGGCGCCTACAAGACCGACATCAAGCTGGACATCACCTCCCACAACGAGGACTACAC
CATCGTGGAACAGTACGAGCGCGCCGAGGGCCGCCACTCCACCGGAGCCTAAGACTAGTAATTAAGTCTC
AGCCACCGTTAACTGAACATGTCAAAACCTGTGGAGACTGTTGAGATTTGATGTTCTGAAAAGATAAAGC
CTATAAATAAAATGTTGCCCAAATTTCCTGCCTGATGTTTTTCTTTGTCTTTGCTACATGGCTTTGCTGC
TCGGATCGGCTCACTCTGTGTATGCCACGTTCACTTTGTACTCTCCTTCTCACGGTAGGTTTATTATTTT
TAGATGTGCAGTTAGTTTCTGTGAAATAACACACCACACACTGATATTGTCTGTGCATTGACTTGGTGAG
TGCACATTGTTTTTGATCTTGACATATTTATATTTGATTGATCAGGTGAACTGTGTGAATCTAAAGTGCT
CCATACAGATGTTCTGCATTGAAAATATTCTCATTTTATTAGTGGAAGTGAGTGTATGCCACATCCAATC
AATTTCAGCAAACACCCCAGTATGATTTAATGCAAAAAAATGAAGGTATCAAACACGCATTACTACTTTG
CAGTTAAATATTTAACATTTATTCCAACACGAAAAAAAGCAGTAAATAACACTTTGACAAACACGTCAGG
ACATCTTATTTTTGTCACCCTCACAGGCAATTTAGTATAATATATTATATATATATATATATCATATAAT
AATATTCAGTATAATATATATATATATATCATATTATAATATTCAGTATAATATAAAACACAAACACATA
TATGTATAATATAATATAACATTTTTATTTATTGAGATGCCTCTATGGACCGTGTTATAAGAAGTAAAGA
TCAGGAGAAGTAAACATGAAGTGTAATTATGAATACTGATGTTAAATTAAGCTATGATGAGTTTTCACTG
TTAATTTACCATCTCAATTAAATGTTGATGCCTCCATGACCAAGTTAAGCAGATGAGACTGAGGACAACT
GTAGAAGACAAGATGTTCACTTTGCTGAATATAGCTGGCTTGACAGTTATCTATGACTCTATAAATATAT
ATATATTTTTTTTTTTATAAAATGATTTATTTATAACTATATATCCATTTCTCAGACAGGTGCTTCATAT
CCCTCACTCCCGTAGCTGTCCATGCTGGATCTGTCCCCGTTGTTTTTAAAAAGCTAAATAAGTTATTAAC
ATGACTGCATCCAGCGAGCCAAACCTGTCTGGTGTACAGCTACCAGAGAAGCTTGAGATCCTAGTCACCG
GCGGCATTCATCCATCCTTTTCATCCCTCAAATCTCTCATTCACGTCCCCCTCCCCATCTGCACACTTTA
TCTCATTTTCCACCCTGCTGGAATCTGAGCACTTGTGCAGTTATCAGGGCTCCTGTATTTAGGAGGCTCT
GGGTGTCCATGTAGGGGACGAACAGAAACACTGCAGACCTTTATAGAAGAACAAATGATAAGAGTCCTCA
TACATAAAGACTCCATTAGAAACGTCAGTGACCCAGGAGCCCAGACCAACAGCAAAGCAGACAGTGAAGG
ATCCACAGCCTGACTAACTCGACAAACCCCCCCAAACCTAAGGTGAGTTGATCTTTAAGCTTTTTACATT
TTCAGCTCGCATATATCAATTCGCGCGCATTGTCACACTAGCACCCACTAGCGGTCAGACTGCAGATTGC
AGCACGAAACAGGAAGCTGACTCCACATGGTCACATGCTCACTGAAGTGTTGACTTCCCTGACAGCTGTG
CACTTTCTAAACCGGTTTTCTCATTCATTTACAGTTCAGCCGGAATTCACCTCGAGACCATGGCTCCAAA
GAAGAAGCGTAAGGTAACCATGAGCGAGCTGATTAAGGAGAACATGCACATGAAGCTGTACATGGAGGGC
ACCGTGGACAACCATCACTTCAAGTGCACATCCGAGGGCGAAGGCAAGCCCTACGAGGGCACCCAGACCA
TGAGAATCAAGGTGGTCGAGGGCGGCCCTCTCCCCTTCGCCTTCGACATCCTGGCTACTAGCTTCCTCTA
CGGCAGCAAGACCTTCATCAACCACACCCAGGGCATCCCCGACTTCTTCAAGCAGTCCTTCCCTGAGGGC
TTCACATGGGAGAGAGTCACCACATACGAAGACGGGGGCGTGCTGACCGCTACCCAGGACACCAGCCTCC
AGGACGGCTGCCTCATCTACAACGTCAAGATCAGAGGGGTGAACTTCACATCCAACGGCCCTGTGATGCA
GAAGAAAACACTCGGCTGGGAGGCCTTCACCGAGACGCTGTACCCCGCTGACGGCGGCCTGGAAGGCAGA
AACGACATGGCCCTGAAGCTCGTGGGCGGGAGCCATCTGATCGCAAACATCAAGACCACATATAGATCCA
AGAAACCCGCTAAGAACCTCAAGATGCCTGGCGTCTACTATGTGGACTACAGACTGGAAAGAATCAAGGA
GGCCAACAACGAGACCTACGTCGAGCAGCACGAGGTGGCAGTGGCCAGATACTGCGACCTCCCTAGCAAA
CTGGGGCACAAGCTCAATTAAAGCTGAGATCTGTGCCTTCTAGTTGCCAGCCATCTGTTGTTTGCCCCTC
CCCCGTGCCTTCCTTGACCCTGGAAGGTGCCACTCCCACTGTCCTTTCCTAATAAAATGAGGAAATTGCA
TCGCATTGTCTGAGTAGGTGTCATTCTATTCTGGGGGGTGGGGTGGGGCAGGACAGCAAGGGGGAGGATT
GGGAAGACAATAGCAGGCATGCTGGGGATGCGGTGGGCTCTATGGCTTCTGAGGCGGAAAGAACCAAAGG
GCGAATTAATTCATTGATGAGTTTGGACAAACCACAACTAGAATGCAGTGAAAAAAATGCTTTATTTGTG
AAATTTGTGATGCTATTGCTTTATTTGTAACCATTATAAGCTGCAATAAACAAGTTAACAACAACAATTG
CATTCATTTTATGTTTCAGGTTCAGGGGGAGGTGTGGGAGGTTTTTTAAAGCAAGTAAAACCTCTACAAA
TGTGGTCATTGATGAGTTTGGACAAACCACAACTAGAATGCAGTGAAAAAAATGCTTTATTTGTGAAATT
TGTGATGCTATTGCTTTATTTGTAACCATTATAAGCTGCAATAAACAAGTTAACAACAACAATTGCATTC
ATTTTATGTTTCAGGTTCAGGGGGAGGTGTGGGAGGTTTTTTAAAGCAAGTAAAACCTCTACAAATGTGG
TCATTCAGATCAATTAACCCTCACCCGGGCTAGCGATGCATGGGAGCTCAAGACGTCTGATAACTTCGTA
TAGCATACATTATACGAAGTTATCTACCTAACTTTAAATAATGCCAATTATTTAAAGTTACTTCCGCGCC
CGGGGAGCCCAAGGGCACGCCCTGGCACCTGACGTACGTTGTCTAGCAAGGAAGTGAAGAGCTATCCGGA
TATATATGTATGTTATCATAACTGTACTGGCTATGTCAGGTGGTAATGACTGTAACGTTACGTTACTCGT
TGTAGGCACGACATTGAATATGCTCTTCTCCGCTGTGGCCCGAACGCCTCCCGCTAGCGATGGGATCTAA
TACGACTCACTATAGGGAGACCAAGGGAAAATAGAATGAAGTGATCTCCAAAAAATAAGTACTTTTTGAC
TGTAAATAAAATTGTAAGGAGTAAAAAGTACTTTTTTTTCTAAAAAAATGTAATTAAGTAAAAGTAAAAG
TATTGATTTTTAATTGTACTCAAGTAAAGTAAAAATCCCCAAAAATAATACTTAAGTACAGTAATCAAGT
AAAATTACTCAAGTACTTTACACCTCTGGGATCCAGCTGCATCATGAACAATAAAACTGTCTGCTTACAT
AAACAGTAATACAAGGGGTGTTATGAGCCATATTCAACGGGAAACGTCGAGGCCGCGATTAAATTCCAAC
ATGGATGCTGATTTATATGGGTATAAATGGGCTCGCGATAATGTCGGGCAATCAGGTGCGACAATCTATC
GCTTGTATGGGAAGCCCGATGCGCCAGAGTTGTTTCTGAAACATGGCAAAGGTAGCGTTGCCAATGATGT
TACAGATGAGATGGTCAGACTAAACTGGCTGACGGAATTTATGCCTCTTCCGACCATCAAGCATTTTATC
CGTACTCCTGATGATGCATGGTTACTCACCACTGCGATCCCCGGAAAAACAGCATTCCAGGTATTAGAAG
AATATCCTGATTCAGGTGAAAATATTGTTGATGCGCTGGCAGTGTTCCTGCGCCGGTTGCATTCGATTCC
TGTTTGTAATTGTCCTTTTAACAGCGATCGCGTATTTCGTCTCGCTCAGGCGCAATCACGAATGAATAAC
GGTTTGGTTGATGCGAGTGATTTTGATGACGAGCGTAATGGCTGGCCTGTTGAACAAGTCTGGAAAGAAA
TGCATAAACTTTTGCCATTCTCACCGGATTCAGTCGTCACTCATGGTGATTTCTCACTTGATAACCTTAT
TTTTGACGAGGGGAAATTAATAGGTTGTATTGATGTTGGACGAGTCGGAATCGCAGACCGATACCAGGAT
CTTGCCATCCTATGGAACTGCCTCGGTGAGTTTTCTCCTTCATTACAGAAACGGCTTTTTCAAAAATATG
GTATTGATAATCCTGATATGAATAAATTGCAGTTTCATTTGATGCTCGATGAGTTTTTCTAATCAGAATT
GGTTAATTGGTTGTAACACTGGCAAAAAGGATCTAGGTGAAGATCCTTTTTGATAATCTCATGACCAAAA
TCCCTTAACGTGAGTTTTCGTTCCACTGAGCGTCAGACCCCGTAGAAAAGATCAAAGGATCTTCTTGAGA
TCCTTTTTTTCTGCGCGTAATCTGCTGCTTGCAAACAAAAAAACCACCGCTACCAGCGGTGGTTTGTTTG
CCGGATCAAGAGCTACCAACTCTTTTTCCGAAGGTAACTGGCTTCAGCAGAGCGCAGATACCAAATACTG
TTCTTCTAGTGTAGCCGTAGTTAGGCCACCACTTCAAGAACTCTGTAGCACCGCCTACATACCTCGCTCT
GCTAATCCTGTTACCAGTGGCTGCTGCCAGTGGCGATAAGTCGTGTCTTACCGGGTTGGACTCAAGACGA
TAGTTACCGGATAAGGCGCAGCGGTCGGGCTGAACGGGGGGTTCGTGCACACAGCCCAGCTTGGAGCGAA
CGACCTACACCGAACTGAGATACCTACAGCGTGAGCTATGAGAAAGCGCCACGGTTCCCGAAGGGAGAAA
GGCGGACAGGTATCCGGTAAGCGGCAGGGTCGGAACAGGAGAGCGCACGAGGGAGCTTCCAGGGGGAAAC
GCCTGGTATCTTTATAGTCCTGT
